LOCUS       Exported 6451 bp ds-DNA circular SYN 12-MAY-2021
DEFINITION  Expresses sCre in Mammalian Cells.
ACCESSION   .
VERSION     .
KEYWORDS    pAAV-EF1a-sCre
SOURCE      synthetic DNA construct
  ORGANISM  synthetic DNA construct
REFERENCE   1 (bases 1 to 6451)
  AUTHORS   Fenno LE, Mattis J, Ramakrishnan C, Hyun M, Lee SY, He M, Tucciarone
            J, Selimbeyoglu A, Berndt A, Grosenick L, Zalocusky KA, Bernstein H,
            Swanson H, Perry C, Diester I, Boyce FM, Bass CE, Neve R, Huang ZJ,
            Deisseroth K
  TITLE     Targeting cells with single vectors using multiple-feature Boolean
            logic.
  JOURNAL   Nat Methods. 2014 Jul;11(7):763-72. doi: 10.1038/nmeth.2996. Epub
            2014 Jun 8.
  PUBMED    24908100
REFERENCE   2 (bases 1 to 6451)
  AUTHORS   .
  TITLE     Direct Submission
  JOURNAL   Exported May 12, 2021 from SnapGene Server 1.1.58
            http://www.snapgene.com
FEATURES             Location/Qualifiers
     source          1..6451
                     /organism="synthetic DNA construct"
                     /mol_type="other DNA"
     repeat_region   1..141
                     /label=AAV2 ITR
                     /note="inverted terminal repeat of adeno-associated virus
                     serotype 2"
     repeat_region   12..141
                     /label=AAV2 ITR
     promoter        242..1419
                     /label=EF-1-alpha promoter
                     /note="strong constitutive promoter for human elongation
                     factor EF-1-alpha"
     intron          473..1410
                     /label=EF-1-alpha intron A
                     /note="intron upstream of the start codon of human
                     EF-1-alpha"
     primer_bind     1367..1387
                     /label=EF1a-F
                     /note="Human elongation factor-1a promoter, forward primer"
     misc_feature    2578..3166
                     /label=WPRE
                     /note="woodchuck hepatitis virus posttranscriptional
                     regulatory element"
     primer_bind     complement(2631..2651)
                     /label=WPRE-R
                     /note="WPRE, reverse primer"
     CDS             complement(3049..3060)
                     /codon_start=1
                     /product="Factor Xa recognition and cleavage site"
                     /label=Factor Xa site
                     /translation="IEGR"
     polyA_signal    3198..3674
                     /label=hGH poly(A) signal
                     /note="human growth hormone polyadenylation signal"
     primer_bind     complement(3397..3416)
                     /label=hGH-PA-R
                     /note="Human growth hormone terminator, reverse primer"
     repeat_region   3714..3854
                     /label=AAV2 ITR
                     /note="inverted terminal repeat of adeno-associated virus
                     serotype 2"
     repeat_region   3714..3843
                     /label=AAV2 ITR
     rep_origin      3929..4384
                     /direction=RIGHT
                     /label=f1 ori
                     /note="f1 bacteriophage origin of replication; arrow
                     indicates direction of (+) strand synthesis"
     primer_bind     complement(4016..4035)
                     /label=F1ori-R
                     /note="F1 origin, reverse primer"
     primer_bind     4226..4247
                     /label=F1ori-F
                     /note="F1 origin, forward primer"
     primer_bind     complement(4401..4420)
                     /label=pRS-marker
                     /note="pRS vectors, use to sequence yeast selectable
                     marker"
     primer_bind     4520..4542
                     /label=pGEX 3'
                     /note="pGEX vectors, reverse primer"
     primer_bind     complement(4580..4598)
                     /label=pBRforEco
                     /note="pBR322 vectors, upsteam of EcoRI site, forward
                     primer"
     promoter        4666..4770
                     /gene="bla"
                     /label=AmpR promoter
     CDS             4771..5631
                     /codon_start=1
                     /gene="bla"
                     /product="beta-lactamase"
                     /label=AmpR
                     /note="confers resistance to ampicillin, carbenicillin, and
                     related antibiotics"
                     /translation="MSIQHFRVALIPFFAAFCLPVFAHPETLVKVKDAEDQLGARVGYI
                     ELDLNSGKILESFRPEERFPMMSTFKVLLCGAVLSRIDAGQEQLGRRIHYSQNDLVEYS
                     PVTEKHLTDGMTVRELCSAAITMSDNTAANLLLTTIGGPKELTAFLHNMGDHVTRLDRW
                     EPELNEAIPNDERDTTMPVAMATTLRKLLTGELLTLASRQQLIDWMEADKVAGPLLRSA
                     LPAGWFIADKSGAGERGSRGIIAALGPDGKPSRIVVIYTTGSQATMDERNRQIAEIGAS
                     LIKHW"
     primer_bind     complement(4989..5008)
                     /label=Amp-R
                     /note="Ampicillin resistance gene, reverse primer"
     rep_origin      5802..6390
                     /direction=RIGHT
                     /label=ori
                     /note="high-copy-number ColE1/pMB1/pBR322/pUC origin of
                     replication"
     primer_bind     6291..6310
                     /label=pBR322ori-F
                     /note="pBR322 origin, forward primer"
ORIGIN
        1 cctgcaggca gctgcgcgct cgctcgctca ctgaggccgc ccgggcaaag cccgggcgtc
       61 gggcgacctt tggtcgcccg gcctcagtga gcgagcgagc gcgcagagag ggagtggcca
      121 actccatcac taggggttcc tgcggccgca cgcgtaagct ttgcaaagat ggataaagtt
      181 ttaaacagag aggaatcttt gcagctaatg gaccttctag gtcttgaaag gagtgggaat
      241 tggctccggt gcccgtcagt gggcagagcg cacatcgccc acagtccccg agaagttggg
      301 gggaggggtc ggcaattgaa ccggtgccta gagaaggtgg cgcggggtaa actgggaaag
      361 tgatgtcgtg tactggctcc gcctttttcc cgagggtggg ggagaaccgt atataagtgc
      421 agtagtcgcc gtgaacgttc tttttcgcaa cgggtttgcc gccagaacac aggtaagtgc
      481 cgtgtgtggt tcccgcgggc ctggcctctt tacgggttat ggcccttgcg tgccttgaat
      541 tacttccact ggctgcagta cgtgattctt gatcccgagc ttcgggttgg aagtgggtgg
      601 gagagttcga ggccttgcgc ttaaggagcc ccttcgcctc gtgcttgagt tgaggcctgg
      661 cctgggcgct ggggccgccg cgtgcgaatc tggtggcacc ttcgcgcctg tctcgctgct
      721 ttcgataagt ctctagccat ttaaaatttt tgatgacctg ctgcgacgct ttttttctgg
      781 caagatagtc ttgtaaatgc gggccaagat ctgcacactg gtatttcggt ttttggggcc
      841 gcgggcggcg acggggcccg tgcgtcccag cgcacatgtt cggcgaggcg gggcctgcga
      901 gcgcggccac cgagaatcgg acgggggtag tctcaagctg gccggcctgc tctggtgcct
      961 ggcctcgcgc cgccgtgtat cgccccgccc tgggcggcaa ggctggcccg gtcggcacca
     1021 gttgcgtgag cggaaagatg gccgcttccc ggccctgctg cagggagctc aaaatggagg
     1081 acgcggcgct cgggagagcg ggcgggtgag tcacccacac aaaggaaaag ggcctttccg
     1141 tcctcagccg tcgcttcatg tgactccacg gagtaccggg cgccgtccag gcacctcgat
     1201 tagttctcga gcttttggag tacgtcgtct ttaggttggg gggaggggtt ttatgcgatg
     1261 gagtttcccc acactgagtg ggtggagact gaagttaggc cagcttggca cttgatgtaa
     1321 ttctccttgg aatttgccct ttttgagttt ggatcttggt tcattctcaa gcctcagaca
     1381 gtggttcaaa gtttttttct tccatttcag gtgtcgtgag gtaccggatc cgccaccatg
     1441 agcctgctga ctaccaacaa ccattctgtg gcactgtcct acggcgaacc tccctctact
     1501 ctgaacgatt ctctgaaaga ttcctaccag aggtctaccg acgagctgca ggcactgctg
     1561 agtaagccac tggcacagct gaccgacgcc gataaactgc ggatcagaga aattacacag
     1621 gctaagctga aacactttct ggataacggc catagaactc ggagagctaa tacctggaga
     1681 gcactgatga gtaggtgggc caagttcgag tcatggtgcc tgaccaacaa tctgacaccc
     1741 ctgcctgcaa cacccgaagt ggtcgccact tttatcgagt actatcaggc cagctcctac
     1801 accacactga gccagtatgc ttgggcaatt aactccttcc acgtggaatg tggactgctg
     1861 tctcccgtgt ctagtaagac agtccaggac aaacagaatg aaatccggat tgtgaagctg
     1921 gagagcggag ggctggccca ggaacaggct actcctttta gactgcacca tctgcagatg
     1981 ctgatcgagt cttacgggga aagtgagcgc ctgctggata aacgaaacct ggccctgctg
     2041 aatatcgctt atgagtccct gctgcgggaa tctgagctgc tgagaattaa ggtcggccat
     2101 ctgaaatcaa cattcgaagg ggactacgtg ctgagcgtcc cttatactaa gaccaacgat
     2161 tccggggagg aagaggtggt caatatcact ccactgggat tcaagctgat ccagaggtac
     2221 attcagggag ccggcctgac caaagaggac tatctgtttc agccaattgg ccgctcaaac
     2281 aaggtgagcg tccaggccaa acccatgagc acacgaactg tggaccgggt cttcctgtgg
     2341 gcttttgaat ccctggggat cgatcgacac tcagcttgga gcgggcattc cgcacgcatt
     2401 ggagccgctc aggatctgct ggcagccgga tattctatcg cccagattca ggagaatggc
     2461 aggtggaaaa gtcctatgat ggtgctgcgc tacggcaaag acatcaaggc aaaagaatcc
     2521 gctatggcaa aaatgctggc agaaagaaga taagaattcg atatcaagct tatcgataat
     2581 caacctctgg attacaaaat ttgtgaaaga ttgactggta ttcttaacta tgttgctcct
     2641 tttacgctat gtggatacgc tgctttaatg cctttgtatc atgctattgc ttcccgtatg
     2701 gctttcattt tctcctcctt gtataaatcc tggttgctgt ctctttatga ggagttgtgg
     2761 cccgttgtca ggcaacgtgg cgtggtgtgc actgtgtttg ctgacgcaac ccccactggt
     2821 tggggcattg ccaccacctg tcagctcctt tccgggactt tcgctttccc cctccctatt
     2881 gccacggcgg aactcatcgc cgcctgcctt gcccgctgct ggacaggggc tcggctgttg
     2941 ggcactgaca attccgtggt gttgtcgggg aaatcatcgt cctttccttg gctgctcgcc
     3001 tgtgttgcca cctggattct gcgcgggacg tccttctgct acgtcccttc ggccctcaat
     3061 ccagcggacc ttccttcccg cggcctgctg ccggctctgc ggcctcttcc gcgtcttcgc
     3121 cttcgccctc agacgagtcg gatctccctt tgggccgcct ccccgcatcg ataccgagcg
     3181 ctgctcgaga gatctacggg tggcatccct gtgacccctc cccagtgcct ctcctggccc
     3241 tggaagttgc cactccagtg cccaccagcc ttgtcctaat aaaattaagt tgcatcattt
     3301 tgtctgacta ggtgtccttc tataatatta tggggtggag gggggtggta tggagcaagg
     3361 ggcaagttgg gaagacaacc tgtagggcct gcggggtcta ttgggaacca agctggagtg
     3421 cagtggcaca atcttggctc actgcaatct ccgcctcctg ggttcaagcg attctcctgc
     3481 ctcagcctcc cgagttgttg ggattccagg catgcatgac caggctcagc taatttttgt
     3541 ttttttggta gagacggggt ttcaccatat tggccaggct ggtctccaac tcctaatctc
     3601 aggtgatcta cccaccttgg cctcccaaat tgctgggatt acaggcgtga accactgctc
     3661 ccttccctgt ccttctgatt ttgtaggtaa ccacgtgcgg accgagcggc cgcaggaacc
     3721 cctagtgatg gagttggcca ctccctctct gcgcgctcgc tcgctcactg aggccgggcg
     3781 accaaaggtc gcccgacgcc cgggctttgc ccgggcggcc tcagtgagcg agcgagcgcg
     3841 cagctgcctg caggggcgcc tgatgcggta ttttctcctt acgcatctgt gcggtatttc
     3901 acaccgcata nnnnnnnnnn nnnnnnnnnn nnnnnnnnnn nnnnnnnnnn nnnnnnnnnn
     3961 nnnnnnnnnn nnnnnnnnnn nnnnnnnnnn nnnnnnnnnn nnnnnnnnnn nnnnnnnnnn
     4021 nnnnnnnnnn nnnnnnnnnn nnnnnnnnnn nncnnnnnnn nnnnnnnnnn nnnnnnnnnn
     4081 nnnnnnnnnn nnnnnnnnnn nnnnnnnnnn nnnnnnnnnn nnnnnnnnnn nnnnnnnnnn
     4141 nnnnnnnnnn nnnnnnnnnn nnnnnnnnnn nnnnnnnnnn nnnnnnnnnn nnnncctttg
     4201 acgttggagt ccacgttctt taatagtgga ctcttgttcc aaactggaac aacactcaac
     4261 cctatctcgg gctattcttt tgatttataa gggattttgc cgatttcggc ctattggtta
     4321 aaaaatgagc tgatttaaca aaaatttaac gcgaatttta acaaaatatt aacgtttaca
     4381 attttatggt gcactctcag tacaatctgc tctgatgccg catagttaag ccagccccga
     4441 cacccgccaa cacccgctga cgcgccctga cgggcttgtc tgctcccggc atccgcttac
     4501 agacaagctg tgaccgtctc cgggagctgc atgtgtcaga ggttttcacc gtcatcaccg
     4561 aaacgcgcga gacgaaaggg cctcgtgata cgcctatttt tataggttaa tgtcatgata
     4621 ataatggttt cttagacgtc aggtggcact tttcggggaa atgtgcgcgg aacccctatt
     4681 tgtttatttt tctaaataca ttcaaatatg tatccgctca tgagacaata accctgataa
     4741 atgcttcaat aatattgaaa aaggaagagt atgagtattc aacatttccg tgtcgccctt
     4801 attccctttt ttgcggcatt ttgccttcct gtttttgctc acccagaaac gctggtgaaa
     4861 gtaaaagatg ctgaagatca gttgggtgca cgagtgggtt acatcgaact ggatctcaac
     4921 agcggtaaga tccttgagag ttttcgcccc gaagaacgtt ttccaatgat gagcactttt
     4981 aaagttctgc tatgtggcgc ggtattatcc cgtattgacg ccgggcaaga gcaactcggt
     5041 cgccgcatac actattctca gaatgacttg gttgagtact caccagtcac agaaaagcat
     5101 cttacggatg gcatgacagt aagagaatta tgcagtgctg ccataaccat gagtgataac
     5161 actgcggcca acttacttct gacaacgatc ggaggaccga aggagctaac cgcttttttg
     5221 cacaacatgg gggatcatgt aactcgcctt gatcgttggg aaccggagct gaatgaagcc
     5281 ataccaaacg acgagcgtga caccacgatg cctgtagcaa tggcaacaac gttgcgcaaa
     5341 ctattaactg gcgaactact tactctagct tcccggcaac aattaataga ctggatggag
     5401 gcggataaag ttgcaggacc acttctgcgc tcggcccttc cggctggctg gtttattgct
     5461 gataaatctg gagccggtga gcgtgggtct cgcggtatca ttgcagcact ggggccagat
     5521 ggtaagccct cccgtatcgt agttatctac acgacgggga gtcaggcaac tatggatgaa
     5581 cgaaatagac agatcgctga gataggtgcc tcactgatta agcattggta actgtcagac
     5641 caagtttact catatatact ttagattgat ttaaaacttc atttttaatt taaaaggatc
     5701 taggtgaaga tcctttttga taatctcatg accaaaatcc cttaacgtga gttttcgttc
     5761 cactgagcgt cagaccccgt agaaaagatc aaaggatctt cttgagatcc tttttttctg
     5821 cgcgtaatct gctgcttgca aacaaaaaaa ccaccgctac cagcggtggt ttgtttgccg
     5881 gatcaagagc taccaactct ttttccgaag gtaactggct tcagcagagc gcagatacca
     5941 aatactgtcc ttctagtgta gccgtagtta ggccaccact tcaagaactc tgtagcaccg
     6001 cctacatacc tcgctctgct aatcctgtta ccagtggctg ctgccagtgg cgataagtcg
     6061 tgtcttaccg ggttggactc aagacgatag ttaccggata aggcgcagcg gtcgggctga
     6121 acggggggtt cgtgcacaca gcccagcttg gagcgaacga cctacaccga actgagatac
     6181 ctacagcgtg agctatgaga aagcgccacg cttcccgaag ggagaaaggc ggacaggtat
     6241 ccggtaagcg gcagggtcgg aacaggagag cgcacgaggg agcttccagg gggaaacgcc
     6301 tggtatcttt atagtcctgt cgggtttcgc cacctctgac ttgagcgtcg atttttgtga
     6361 tgctcgtcag gggggcggag cctatggaaa aacgccagca acgcggcctt tttacggttc
     6421 ctggcctttt gctggccttt tgctcacatg t
//
