[The description below was written by a language model from this plasmid's Addgene catalogue record and the feature table of its GenBank file.]
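Description:
pAAV-EF1a-sCre is a 6,451 bp adeno-associated virus transfer plasmid for constitutive expression of a synthetic Cre recombinase ("sCre") in mammalian cells. The expression cassette sits between two AAV2 inverted terminal repeats, which are the cis elements needed for replication and packaging of the intervening DNA into recombinant AAV particles when rep, cap and helper functions are supplied in trans. The plasmid can therefore be used either for direct transfection or as the genome donor for viral vector production. In bacteria it is maintained through a high-copy ColE1/pUC-type origin and selected with ampicillin through the beta-lactamase gene. An f1 phage origin is also present in the backbone.

Within the ITRs, the human EF-1-alpha promoter, including its first intron, drives strong, broadly active transcription. The catalogue lists the insert as a Cre gene of synthetic origin, about 1.1 kb. The feature table does not annotate this coding sequence, but an unannotated gap between the promoter and the WPRE matches the expected position and size. Downstream, the woodchuck hepatitis virus posttranscriptional regulatory element enhances transcript stability and expression, and a human growth hormone polyadenylation signal terminates the message. The short "Factor Xa site" annotated on the reverse strand inside the WPRE is most likely an incidental sequence match rather than a functional element. No tag or reporter is recorded.

The associated publication concerns targeting cells with single vectors using multiple-feature Boolean logic. This suggests the plasmid serves as a Cre source for activating recombinase-dependent constructs, although the record itself states only that it expresses sCre in mammalian cells.
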