Addgene plasmid #55635: pAAV-EF1a-sCre
Purpose: Expresses sCre in Mammalian Cells
Depositing lab: Karl Deisseroth. Depositing organization: Stanford University. Publication: Targeting cells with single vectors using multiple-feature Boolean logic. Fenno LE, Mattis J, Ramakrishnan C, Hyun M, Lee SY, He M, Tucciarone J, Selimbeyoglu A, Berndt A, Grosenick L, Zalocusky KA, Bernstein H, Swanson H, Perry C, Diester I, Boyce FM, Bass CE, Neve R, Huang ZJ, Deisseroth K. Nat Methods. 2014 Jul;11(7):763-72. doi: 10.1038/nmeth.2996. Epub 2014 Jun 8. PubMed 24908100.
Backbone
  Vector backbone: AAV
  Backbone size w/o insert (bp): 5331
  Total vector size (bp): 6451
  Vector type: Mammalian Expression, AAV, Cre/Lox
Growth in bacteria
  Bacterial resistance: Ampicillin, 100 μg/mL
  Growth temperature: 37°C
  Growth strain: Stbl3
  Copy number: High Copy
Gene/Insert
  Gene/Insert name: Cre
  Species: Synthetic
  Insert size (bp): 1116
  Promoter: EF1alpha
  Cloning method: Unknown
  Sequencing primers: 5′ EF1a-F
Terms and licenses: Academic/Nonprofit Terms; Industry Terms: Not Available to Industry
How to cite: pAAV-EF1a-sCre was a gift from Karl Deisseroth (Addgene plasmid # 55635 ; http://n2t.net/addgene:55635 ; RRID:Addgene_55635)
