>Addgene plasmid #55635 | pAAV-EF1a-sCre | addgene partial sequence | sequence record 91461 | EF1a-F 5'-TCAAGCCTCAGACAGTGGTTC-3'
GTACCGGATCCGCCACCATGAGCCTGCTGACTACCAACAACCATTCTGTGGCACTGTCCTACGGCGAACC
TCCCTCTACTCTGAACGATTCTCTGAAAGATTCCTACCAGAGGTCTACCGACGAGCTGCAGGCACTGCTG
AGTAAGCCACTGGCACAGCTGACCGACGCCGATAAACTGCGGATCAGAGAAATTACACAGGCTAAGCTGA
AACACTTTCTGGATAACGGCCATAGAACTCGGAGAGCTAATACCTGGAGAGCACTGATGAGTAGGTGGGC
CAAGTTCGAGTCATGGTGCCTGACCAACAATCTGACACCCCTGCCTGCAACACCCGAAGTGGTCGCCACT
TTTATCGAGTACTATCAGGCCAGCTCCTACACCACACTGAGCCAGTATGCTTGGGCAATTAACTCCTTCC
ACGTGGAATGTGGACTGCTGTCTCCCGTGTCTAGTAAGACAGTCCAGGACAAACAGAATGAAATCCGGAT
TGTGAAGCTGGAGAGCGGAGGGCTGGCCCAGGAACAGGCTACTCCTTTTAGACTGCACCATCTGCAGATG
CT
