>Addgene plasmid #55635 | pAAV-EF1a-sCre | addgene partial sequence | sequence record 91462 | WPRE-R 5'-CATAGCGTAAAAGGAGCAACA-3'
CCAGAGGTTGATTATCGATAAGCTTGATATCGAATTCTTATCTTCTTTCTGCCAGCATTTTTGCCATAGC
GGATTCTTTTGCCTTGATGTCTTTGCCGTAGCGCAGCACCATCATAGGACTTTTCCACCTGCCATTCTCC
TGAATCTGGGCGATAGAATATCCGGCTGCCAGCAGATCCTGAGCGGCTCCAATGCGTGCGGAATGCCCGC
TCCAAGCTGAGTGTCGATCGATCCCCAGGGATTCAAAAGCCCACAGGAAGACCCGGTCCACAGTTCGTGT
GCTCATGGGTTTGGCCTGGACGCTCACCTTGTTTGAGCGGCCAATTGGCTGAAACAGATAGTCCTCTTTG
GTCAGGCCGGCTCCCTGAATGTACCTCTGGATCAGCTTGAATCCCAGTGGAGTGATATTGACCACCTCTT
CCTCCCCGGAATCGTTGGTCTTAGTATAAGGGACGCTCAGCACGTAGTCCCCTTCGAATGTT
